Addgene plasmid #116004: pSW697 - pTMO5>>
Purpose: destination vector for GreenGate cloning method, contains 2x a set of modules from A-F, "Driver line", tissues-specific promoter, Dex-inducible mTurquoise2 expression
Depositing lab: Sebastien Wolf. Depositing organization: Universitaet Heidelberg. Publication: A Comprehensive Toolkit for Inducible, Cell Type-Specific Gene Expression in Arabidopsis. Schurholz AK, Lopez-Salmeron V, Li Z, Forner J, Wenzl C, Gaillochet C, Augustin S, Vilches-Barro A, Fuchs M, Gebert M, Lohmann JU, Greb T, Wolf S. Plant Physiol. 2018 Jul 19. pii: pp.18.00463. doi: 10.1104/pp.18.00463. PubMed 30026289.
Backbone
  Vector backbone: Z001
  Vector type: Plant Expression
  Selectable markers: Sulfadiazine, mTurquoise
Growth in bacteria
  Bacterial resistance: Spectinomycin, 50 μg/mL
  Growth temperature: 37°C
  Growth strain: NEB Stable
  Copy number: High Copy
Gene/Insert
  Gene/Insert name: pTMO5:GR-LhG4:tRBCS:F-H adapter-H-A adapter::pOp6:SP(ER)-mTurquoise2-HDEL:tUBQ10::SulfR
  Species: A. thaliana (mustard weed)
  Insert size (bp): 8726
  Tag / fusion protein: SP(ER) (N terminal on insert); HDEL (C terminal on insert)
  Cloning method: Restriction Enzyme; 5′ cloning site Unknown (unknown if destroyed); 3′ cloning site Unknown (unknown if destroyed)
Terms and licenses: Academic/Nonprofit Terms; Industry Terms: Not Available to Industry
Depositor comments: Please note that the pOp6 (LacO repeat) region is unstable. Addgene recommends sequencing multiple colonies to isolate full plasmid.
How to cite: pSW697 - pTMO5>> was a gift from Sebastien Wolf (Addgene plasmid # 116004)
