[The description below was written by a language model from this plasmid's Addgene catalogue record and pLannotate feature annotations shown in this document.]
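Description:
pSW697 - pTMO5>> is a plant binary T-DNA vector assembled by the GreenGate cloning method on the Z001 destination backbone. It serves as a "driver line" construct for inducible, cell type-specific gene expression in Arabidopsis thaliana. The backbone carries a high-copy ColE1/pUC-type origin for propagation in E. coli, a pSa origin of the kind used for maintenance in Agrobacterium, and an aadA gene conferring spectinomycin resistance. The payload of about 8.7 kb lies between nopaline-type left and right T-DNA border repeats and combines two sets of GreenGate A–F modules joined through F-H and H-A adapters.

The first unit places the synthetic transcription factor GR-LhG4 under the tissue-specific TMO5 promoter. The promoter itself is not annotated in the feature table but presumably occupies the unannotated region upstream of the coding sequence. GR-LhG4 appears in the annotation as a rat glucocorticoid receptor fragment fused to a lacI DNA-binding fragment and the GAL4 activation domain, followed by the pea rbcS-E9 terminator. The second unit is a reporter in which pOp6, six lac operators upstream of a minimal CaMV 35S promoter, drives mTurquoise2. An N-terminal signal peptide (matching sweet potato sporamin) and a C-terminal HDEL motif target and retain the protein in the endoplasmic reticulum, and the record lists a UBQ10 terminator. Dexamethasone activates GR-LhG4 in TMO5-expressing cells, so the cyan ER signal reports where the driver is active, and other pOp-controlled effector genes can be trans-activated in the same cells. Transformed plants are selected with sulfadiazine through a MAS promoter-driven sulI gene fused to an rbcS transit peptide. The depositor notes that the repetitive pOp6 region is unstable.
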