Features (pLannotate 1.2.2; 24 found; start..end, strand, type, name):
    534..556     +  misc_feature   LB T-DNA repeat: left border repeat from nopaline C58 T-DNA (truncated)
   2973..3815    +  CDS            Nr3c1 (fragment): GCR_RAT - Also known as Grl. Experimental evidence at protein level: Swiss-Prot protein existence level 1. [Isoform A]: Has transcriptional activation and repression activity. Mediates glucocorticoid-induced apoptosis. Promotes accurate chromosome segregation during mitosis. May act as a tumor suppressor. May play a negative role in adipogenesis through the regulation of lipolytic and antilipogenic gene expression. From Rattus norvegicus (Rat).
   3825..4808    +  CDS            lacI (fragment): LACI_ECOLI - Experimental evidence at protein level: Swiss-Prot protein existence level 1. Repressor of the lactose operon. Binds allolactose as an inducer. From Escherichia coli (strain K12).
   4824..5168    +  CDS            GAL4 activation domain: activation domain of the GAL4 transcriptional activator; Saccharomyces cerevisiae GAL4 (truncated)
   5175..5816    +  terminator     E9 terminator: terminator and polyadenylation signal from the pea rbcS-E9 gene
   5922..5941    -  protein_bind   lac operator (symmetric): The lac repressor binds to the lac operator to inhibit transcription in E. coli. This inhibition can be relieved by adding lactose or isopropyl-β-D-thiogalactopyranoside (IPTG). The symmetric lac operator was optimized for tight binding of lac repressor. lac repressor encoded by lacI
   5974..5993    -  protein_bind   lac operator (symmetric): The lac repressor binds to the lac operator to inhibit transcription in E. coli. This inhibition can be relieved by adding lactose or isopropyl-β-D-thiogalactopyranoside (IPTG). The symmetric lac operator was optimized for tight binding of lac repressor. lac repressor encoded by lacI
   6026..6045    -  protein_bind   lac operator (symmetric): The lac repressor binds to the lac operator to inhibit transcription in E. coli. This inhibition can be relieved by adding lactose or isopropyl-β-D-thiogalactopyranoside (IPTG). The symmetric lac operator was optimized for tight binding of lac repressor. lac repressor encoded by lacI
   6078..6097    -  protein_bind   lac operator (symmetric): The lac repressor binds to the lac operator to inhibit transcription in E. coli. This inhibition can be relieved by adding lactose or isopropyl-β-D-thiogalactopyranoside (IPTG). The symmetric lac operator was optimized for tight binding of lac repressor. lac repressor encoded by lacI
   6130..6149    -  protein_bind   lac operator (symmetric): The lac repressor binds to the lac operator to inhibit transcription in E. coli. This inhibition can be relieved by adding lactose or isopropyl-β-D-thiogalactopyranoside (IPTG). The symmetric lac operator was optimized for tight binding of lac repressor. lac repressor encoded by lacI
   6182..6201    -  protein_bind   lac operator (symmetric): The lac repressor binds to the lac operator to inhibit transcription in E. coli. This inhibition can be relieved by adding lactose or isopropyl-β-D-thiogalactopyranoside (IPTG). The symmetric lac operator was optimized for tight binding of lac repressor. lac repressor encoded by lacI
   6225..6271    +  promoter       minimal CaMV 35S promoter: minimal 35S promoter from cauliflower mosaic virus
   6278..6346    +  CDS            SPOR1_IPOBA (fragment): Experimental evidence at transcript level: Swiss-Prot protein existence level 2. Major tuberous root protein. From Ipomoea batatas (Sweet potato) (Convolvulus batatas).
   6356..7072    +  CDS            mTurquoise2: mTurquoise2 is a basic (constitutively fluorescent) cyan fluorescent protein published in 2012, derived from Aequorea victoria. It is reported to be a rapidly-maturing monomer with very low acid sensitivity.
   7736..8116    +  promoter       MAS promoter: mannopine synthase promoter (Velten et al., 1984)
   8119..8292    +  CDS            RBCS.3A (fragment): RBS3_PEA - Experimental evidence at protein level: Swiss-Prot protein existence level 1. RuBisCO catalyzes two reactions: the carboxylation of D- ribulose 1,5-bisphosphate, the primary event in carbon dioxide fixation, as well as the oxidative fragmentation of the pentose substrate. Both reactions occur simultaneously and in competition at the same active site. Although the small subunit is not catalytic it is essential for maximal activity (Probable). Binds to abscisic acid (ABA); only half of the possible binding sites are occupied in the crystal; and there are indications this is a low affi
   8290..9126    +  CDS            sulI: DHP1_CORGT - Protein inferred from homology: Swiss-Prot protein existence level 3. Catalyzes the condensation of para-aminobenzoate (pABA) with 6-hydroxymethyl-7,8-dihydropterin diphosphate (DHPt-PP) to form 7,8- dihydropteroate (H2Pte), the immediate precursor of folate derivatives. From Corynebacterium glutamicum (Brevibacterium saccharolyticum).
   9141..9158    +  misc_feature   MCS (fragment): pUC18/19 multiple cloning site
   9197..9353    +  polyA_signal   CaMV poly(A) signal (fragment): cauliflower mosaic virus polyadenylation signal
   9409..9433    +  misc_feature   RB T-DNA repeat: right border repeat from nopaline C58 T-DNA
   9524..10112   -  rep_origin     ori: high-copy-number ColE1/pMB1/pBR322/pUC origin of replication
  10286..11071   -  CDS            aadA: S3AD_SHIFL - Experimental evidence at protein level: Swiss-Prot protein existence level 1. Mediates bacterial resistance to the antibiotics streptomycin and spectinomycin. From Shigella flexneri.
  11256..11357   +  CDS            TRA2_ECOLX (fragment): Protein predicted: Swiss-Prot protein existence level 4. Required for transposition of transposon Tn903. From Escherichia coli.
  11362..407     +  rep_origin     pSa ori (across the origin): origin of replication from bacterial plasmid pSa
>Addgene plasmid #116004 | pSW697 - pTMO5>> | addgene full sequence | sequence record 227510 | Addgene NGS Result
TTTTTATCCCCGGAAGCCTGTGGATAGAGGGTAGTTATCCACGTGAAACCGCTAATGCCCCGCAAAGCCT
TGATTCACGGGGCTTTCCGGCCCGCTCCAAAAACTATCCACGTGAAATCGCTAATCAGGGTACGTGAAAT
CGCTAATCGGAGTACGTGAAATCGCTAATAAGGTCACGTGAAATCGCTAATCAAAAAGGCACGTGAGAAC
GCTAATAGCCCTTTCAGATCAACAGCTTGCAAACACCCCTCGCTCCGGCAAGTAGTTACAGCAAGTAGTA
TGTTCAATTAGCTTTTCAATTATGAATATATATATCAATTATTGGTCGCCCTTGGCTTGTGGACAATGCG
CTACGCGCACCGGCTCCGCCCGTGGACAACCGCAAGCGGTTGCCCACCGTCGAGCGCCTTTGCCCACAAC
CCGGCGGCCGGCCGCAACAGATCGTTTTATAAATTTTTTTTTTTGAAAAAGAAAAAGCCCGAAAGGCGGC
AACCTCTCGGGCTTCTGGATTTCCGATCCCCGGAATTAGATCTTGGCAGGATATATTGTGGTGTAACGTT
CTCGAACTAGGCTCGGACGAAGTAAGCGGCCGCAACCTTAATTAAACACGGCGCGCCAACAGCGATCGCA
CCAGGTACCACCTGTTGAACGTCGTGTGGGCTTCACTCTGCACCACCACCCCAAAACCCTAGTTCATACC
CTATCCTATAATTTATACTCAAAATTTTCTCATTTCTTCTATTATTTATCACCATTCATATGGAAGTATA
TATTTAATGAAGAATTTTCGGATCTATAGATCATTATATGTAAAATCAGTTTTTGATAAAACATGTGACA
GTTTCACAAAAATAGTTCATCTTTCACAAAAATAGTACTCGAATCCGGTAGCATTTTAGTATCCTACTAT
TTAGTTTTTCCACTCCTTTTCATTATATATATAATGATATAAGTCTTTTTACCTCTTTTTCATAAGTCTT
TTTAACTCTTTTTTTCTTTAAAAATGATTATATGCACATCTACTTGATAAACTGGCGGATGGTAAACTTG
AGTTAGGTTTGAGAATTTTCACTAATTATTTTAGGATTTGAATCTTCTTTAGTATGAGACAATTAAGCTA
ACACACTCGAAGATATATTCAGATCATAATCAAAATTTATCCGTTGGATATGTATGAATAGATTAAATAA
AAGAGAGAATCTCTTCGGTGCACTTGAGACAAATCTATAACATAGAAAATCTTGATTAGATTAAAAACTA
GATTAAAGAAGGAAAGAAAAACAAGAAAGTGGGTTTGGCTATACGAAACGAGTGGGATTATTAATGATTA
AAAGTAAAAGTCTTTTTGGTATCTGGTCGGTCGACAATCCGTGTGTCCTGTGGTCAGTGTTTGTTTTTTA
TTCTTTTGGTTAATTTTCGAGTATTATTATGCTTTCCACTGAAAAAACAAAAACATTAAGCAGCCAAATG
AAATTCTTTTAACGCGTTGTTTCAGAACCTGATGAAAAAACAATAATCATGACCTCTTTCTTCTTCCCCT
TTAAATGCATGTCAAATTGTGTAGGAGTGTTTGATTATATAAATTAAATCTACTTTAGTCTTCTCTTCTT
TGTAGAATTGTAGAGTCGTGGTATAAACTCGAAAATTTCTTATTATACTTATAGAAATTAGGCAGACGAA
ATGCTCTTGATTTGCTTACAATCTTAGATTAGGTTTAACCCAAGATAAAAAAAAACTTTGTTTTGATGAA
GAAAAACACCTTAGTTACAATTTTGGACATCATCTTTTATTTTCACAGTTAGCATCTGAGACTTTTTTTT
CTTTTCTTAAATAGAGTTCTTAGACAATATCTTTTGGGTCCCTGATCATGTCAAATGCCAAAAAAATAAA
TAAGTATACATGATTGTGTCTATTTGACCATTCTAACTTCTAAAAGTTTCAAATGAAATAACTTTGTCAA
CTATTATTTTTGCCTATGAATTAGGTGCTGACCAGAATCATCTTGCTAAAATCATGATTTTCTACTATTG
CATATTATTCTTGATCGCATTTCACAGATCTTAATATATACGAAAATAACTGTATATATTATCAACTGTT
ACGATTAATATATAACCATGCATATCGAAATATTTTGAATTAGTATTTTTTTTGCTAAATAATATTTTGA
TATAGTGGTGGCGTGGTATTCCTCATTTACAAATCGCATGAACTTTATCCTAAATACGATTAACTTAAGT
AGAAAAGGCACAAAAATCTTCTATTCATTAACATGAAATCAATTCTTAAGAACATAAATAAATAATAATA
TTCATAGGAAGCCAAATCCATCAGAGAAATCCACAAGATGATGACAGCTCCCCATTTAGAAGTCGTAAAA
GAAAAGCAAAGAAGATGTGCAGCACTTGCAGTTTCATTTGTTTTGTTAGATATACCAGAAAAAAAAAAAG
AGTGGTCCCATAAAAACCTGTAATATATAACATTTTAATCAAAGAAAATGATAGATTTTTTTATTAAACA
GGAAAAACCACTAACTTTTAATTAAAAAATTTGGAATACAGCAATACATCAAAAATCCATTAACGGTACA
TTATAGTTGAAAATAAATTCAGGTTACATAATATTTTTTGCGTAATCACTATACTATTCTGCCATTTTAT
ATGGAACTAAGTTCATACGTTATTTCTCACAATTCTCCTTGATGTGATCAAAGATAATGGCGGTCTGATT
GTATAACCCGGTGAAAAAGGTTTTTTGGAAAGAATTCTTTAATATTAAAATATCAAATAAATTTTGTTTA
AAAATTAAGGACACATTATATAGCACTATATATACACATGTGTATGCATTATCAAATGGGATGTTTGTGA
CCTTTTGTCTCTTCTTCTCTAAAATTCTCTTTCTCCCAAAAACTAAAAAACCAAAAAAACCAAAAAAACA
CAATGGCTAGTGAAGCTCGAAAAACAAAGAAAAAAATCAAAGGGATTCAGCAAGCCACTGCAGGAGTCTC
ACAAGACACTTCGGAAAATCCTAACAAAACAATAGTTCCTGCAGCATTACCACAGCTCACCCCTACCTTG
GTGTCACTGCTGGAGGTGATTGAACCCGAGGTGTTGTATGCAGGATATGATAGCTCTGTTCCAGATTCAG
CATGGAGAATTATGACCACACTCAACATGTTAGGTGGGCGTCAAGTGATTGCAGCAGTGAAATGGGCAAA
GGCGATACCAGGCTTCAGAAACTTACACCTGGATGACCAAATGACCCTGCTACAGTACTCATGGATGTTT
CTCATGGCATTTGCCCTGGGTTGGAGATCATACAGACAATCAAGTGGAAACCTGCTCTGCTTTGCTCCTG
ATCTGATTATTAATGAGCAGAGAATGTCTCTACCCTGCATGTATGACCAATGTAAACACATGCTGTTTGT
CTCCTCTGAATTACAAAGATTGCAGGTATCCTATGAAGAGTATCTCTGTATGAAAACCTTACTGCTTCTC
TCCTCAGTTCCTAAGGAAGGTCTGAAGAGCCAAGAGTTATTTGATGAGATTCGAATGACTTATATCAAAG
AGCTAGGAAAAGCCATCGTCAAAAGGGAAGGGAACTCCAGTCAGAACTGGCAACGGTTTTACCAACTGAC
AAAGCTTCTGGACTCCATGCATGAGGTGGTTGAGAATCTCCTTACCTACTGCTTCCAGACATTTTTGGAT
AAGACCATGAGTATTGAATTCCCAGAGATGTTAGCTGAAATCATCACTAATCAGATACCAAAATATTCAA
ATGGAAATATCAAAAAGCTTCTGTTTCATCAAAAATCTACTAGCAAACCGGTAACGTTATACGACGTCGC
TGAATACGCCGGCGTTTCTCATCAAACCGTTTCTAGAGTGGTTAACCAGGCTTCACATGTTAGCGCTAAA
ACCCGGGAAAAAGTTGAAGCTGCCATGGCTGAGCTCAACTACATCCCGAACCGTGTTGCGCAGCAGCTGG
CTGGTAAACAAAGCTTGCTGATCGGTGTCGCGACCTCGAGCTTGGCCCTGCACGCGCCGTCGCAAATTGT
CGCGGCGATTAAATCTCGCGCCGATCAACTGGGTGCCAGCGTGGTGGTGTCGATGGTAGAACGAAGCGGC
GTCGAAGCCTGTAAAGCGGCGGTGCACAATCTTCTCGCGCAACGCGTCAGTGGGCTGATCATTAACTATC
CGCTGGATGACCAGGATGCCATTGCTGTGGAAGCTGCCTGCACTAATGTTCCGGCGTTATTTCTTGATGT
CTCTGACCAGACACCCATCAACAGTATTATTTTCTCCCATGAAGACGGTACGCGACTGGGCGTGGAGCAT
CTGGTCGCATTGGGTCACCAGCAAATCGCGCTGTTAGCGGGCCCATTAAGTTCTGTCTCGGCGCGTCTGC
GTCTGGCTGGCTGGCATAAATATCTCACTCGCAATCAAATTCAGCCGATAGCGGAACGGGAAGGCGACTG
GAGTGCCATGTCCGGTTTTCAACAAACCATGCAAATGCTGAATGAGGGCATCGTTCCCACTGCGATGCTG
GTTGCCAACGATCAGATGGCGCTGGGCGCAATGCGCGCCATTACCGAGTCCGGGCTGCGCGTTGGTGCGG
ATATCTCGGTAGTGGGATACGACGATACCGAAGACAGCTCATGTTATATCCCGCCGTTAACCACCATCAA
ACAGGATTTTCGCCTGCTGGGGCAAACCAGCGTGGACCGCTTGCTGCAACTCTCTCAGGGCCAGGCGGTG
AAGGGCAATCAGCTGTTGCCCGTCTCACTGGTGAAAAGAAAAACCACTAGTGGATCGGAATTCGCCAATT
TTAATCAAAGTGGGAATATTGCTGATAGCTCATTGTCCTTCACTTTCACTAACAGTAGCAACGGTCCGAA
CCTCATAACAACTCAAACAAATTCTCAAGCGCTTTCACAACCAATTGCCTCCTCTAACGTTCATGATAAC
TTCATGAATAATGAAATCACGGCTAGTAAAATTGATGATGGTAATAATTCAAAACCACTGTCACCTGGTT
GGACGGACCAAACTGCGTATAACGCGTTTGGAATCACTACAGGGATGTTTAATACCACTACAATGGATGA
TGTATATAACTATCTATTCGATGATGAAGATACCCCACCAAACCCAAAAAAAGAGTAACTGCAAAGCTTT
CGTTCGTATCATCGGTTTCGACAACGTTCGTCAAGTTCAATGCATCAGTTTCATTGCGCACACACCAGAA
TCCTACTGAGTTTGAGTATTATGGCATTGGGAAAACTGTTTTTCTTGTACCATTTGTTGTGCTTGTAATT
TACTGTGTTTTTTATTCGGTTTTCGCTATCGAACTGTGAAATGGAAATGGATGGAGAAGAGTTAATGAAT
GATATGGTCCTTTTGTTCATTCTCAAATTAATATTATTTGTTTTTTCTCTTATTTGTTGTGTGTTGAATT
TGAAATTATAAGAGATATGCAAACATTTTGTTTTGAGTAAAAATGTGTCAAATCGTGGCCTCTAATGACC
GAAGTTAATATGAGGAGTAAAACACTTGTAGTTGTACCATTATGCTTATTCACTAGGCAACAAATATATT
TTCAGACCTAGAAAAGCTGCAAATGTTACTGAATACAAGTATGTCCTCTTGTGTTTTAGACATTTATGAA
CTTTCCTTTATGTAATTTTCCAGAATCCTTGTCAGATTCTAATCATTGCTTTATAATTATAGTTATACTC
ATGGATTTGTAGTTGAGTATGAAAATATTTTTTAATGCATTTTATGACTTGCCAATTGATTGACAACATG
CATCAATCGACTATGAGTAGGCAAGATGTTCTGTAGGGGCTATGATGCCTGGTCACAACCTATGCATATG
TCGAGCTCAAGAAATCTAGAAAGAAGAAAGGGAAGAGAAAGAATTGTGAGCGCTCACAATTGAAAGACTA
GAAAGAAGAAAGGGAAGAGAAAGAATTGTGAGCGCTCACAATTGAAAGACTAGAAAGAAGAAAGGGAAGA
GAAAGAATTGTGAGCGCTCACAATTGAAAGACTAGAAAGAAGAAAGGGAAGAGAAAGAATTGTGAGCGCT
CACAATTGAAAGACTAGAAAGAAGAAAGGGAAGAGAAAGAATTGTGAGCGCTCACAATTGAAAGACTAGA
AAGAAGAAAGGGAAGAGAAAGAATTGTGAGCGCTCACAATTGAAAGACTAGTGGATCGATCTTCGCAAGA
CCCTTCCTCTATATAAGGAAGTTCATTTCATTTGGAGAGGACGAACAATGAAAGCCTTCACACTCGCTCT
CTTCTTAGCTCTTTCCCTCTATCTCCTGCCCAATCCAGCCACTAGTGGCTCAACAATGGTGAGCAAGGGC
GAGGAGCTGTTCACCGGGGTGGTGCCCATCCTGGTCGAGCTGGACGGCGACGTAAACGGCCACAAGTTCA
GCGTGTCCGGCGAGGGCGAGGGCGATGCCACCTACGGCAAGCTGACCCTGAAGTTCATCTGCACCACCGG
CAAGCTGCCCGTGCCCTGGCCCACCCTCGTGACCACCCTGTCCTGGGGCGTGCAGTGCTTCGCCCGCTAC
CCCGACCACATGAAGCAGCACGACTTCTTCAAGTCCGCCATGCCCGAAGGCTACGTCCAGGAGCGCACCA
TCTTCTTCAAGGACGACGGCAACTACAAGACCCGCGCCGAGGTGAAGTTCGAGGGCGACACCCTGGTGAA
CCGCATCGAGCTGAAGGGCATCGACTTCAAGGAGGACGGCAACATCCTGGGGCACAAGCTGGAGTACAAC
TACTTTAGCGACAACGTCTATATCACCGCCGACAAGCAGAAGAACGGCATCAAGGCCAACTTCAAGATCC
GCCACAACATCGAGGACGGCGGCGTGCAGCTCGCCGACCACTACCAGCAGAACACCCCCATCGGCGACGG
CCCCGTGCTGCTGCCCGACAACCACTACCTGAGCACCCAGTCCAAGCTGAGCAAAGACCCCAACGAGAAG
CGCGATCACATGGTCCTGCTGGAGTTCGTGACCGCCGCCGGGATCACTCTCGGCATGGACGAGCTGTACA
AGTCAGGTCATGATGAGCTTTAGCTGCATCTCGTCTCTGTTATGCTTAAGAAGTTCAATGTTTCGTTTCA
TGTAAAACTTTGGTGGTTTGTGTTTTGGGGCCTTGTATAATCCCTGATGAATAAGTGTTCTACTATGTTT
CCGTTCCTGTTATCTCTTTCTTTCTAATGACAAGTCGAACTTCTTCTTTATCATCGCTTCGTTTTTATTA
TCTGTGCTTCTTTTGTTTAATACGCCTGCAAAGTGACTCGACTCTGTTTAGTGCAGTTCTGCGAAACTTG
TAAATAGTCCAATTGTTGGCCTCTAGTAATAGATGTAGCGAAAGTGTTGAGCTGTTGGGTTCTAAGGATG
GCTTGAACATGTTAATCTTTTAGGTTCTGAGTATGATGAACATTCGTTGTTGCTAAGAAATGCCTGTAAT
GTCCCACAAATGTAGAAAATGGTTCGTACCTTTGTCCAAGCATTGATATGTCTGATGAGAGGAAACTGCA
AGATACTGAGCTTGGTTTAACGAAGGAGAGGCAGTTTCTTCCTTCCAAAGCATTTCATTTGACAATGCCT
TGATCATCTTAAGTAGAGTTTCTGTTGTGGAAAGTTTGAAACTTTGAAGAAACGACTCTCAAGTAAATTG
ATGATCACAAGTGAAAGTGTATGTTACTAGGATCCTTTTCAAATCAGTGCGCAAGACGTGACGTAAGTAT
CCGAGTCAGTTTTTATTTTTCTACTAATTTGGTCGTTTATTTCGGCGTGTAGGACATGGCAACCGGGCCT
GAATTTCGCGGGTATTCTGTTTCTATTCCAACTTTTTCTTGATCCGCAGCCATTAACGACTTTTGAATAG
ATACGCTGACACGCCAAGCCTCGCTAGTCAAAAGTGTACCAAACAACGCTTTACAGCAAGAACGGAATGC
GCGTGACGCTCGCGGTGACGCCATTTCGCCTTTTCAGAAATGGATAAATAGCCTTGCTTCCTATTATATC
TTCCCAAATTACCAATACATTACACTAGCATCTGAATTTCATAACCAATCTCGATACACCAAATCGCCAT
GGCTTCTATGATATCCTCTTCAGCTGTGACTACAGTCAGCCGTGCTTCTACGGTGCAATCGGCCGCGGTG
GCTCCATTCGGCGGCCTCAAATCCATGACTGGATTCCCAGTTAAGAAGGTCAACACTGACATTACTTCCA
TTACAAGCAATGGTGGAAGAGTAAAGTGCATGGTGACGGTGTTCGGCATTCTGAATCTCACCGAGGACTC
CTTCTTCGATGAGAGCCGGCGGCTAGACCCCGCCGGCGCTGTCACCGCGGCGATCGAAATGCTGCGAGTC
GGATCAGACGTCGTGGATGTCGGACCGGCCGCCAGCCATCCGGACGCGAGGCCTGTATCGCCGGCCGATG
AGATCAGACGTATTGCGCCGCTCTTAGACGCCCTGTCCGATCAGATGCACCGTGTTTCAATCGACAGCTT
CCAACCGGAAACCCAGCGCTATGCGCTCAAGCGCGGCGTGGGCTACCTGAACGATATCCAAGGATTTCCT
GACCCTGCGCTCTATCCCGATATTGCTGAGGCGGACTGCAGGCTGGTGGTTATGCACTCAGCGCAGCGGG
ATGGCATCGCCACCCGCACCGGTCACCTTCGACCCGAAGACGCGCTCGACGAGATTGTGCGGTTCTTCGA
GGCGCGGGTTTCCGCCTTGCGACGGAGCGGGGTCGCTGCCGACCGGCTCATCCTCGATCCGGGGATGGGA
TTTTTCTTGAGCCCCGCACCGGAAACATCGCTGCACGTGCTGTCGAACCTTCAAAAGCTGAAGTCGGCGT
TGGGGCTTCCGCTACTTGTCTCGGTGTCGCGGAAATCCTTCTTGGGCGCCACCGTTGGCCTTCCTGTAAA
GGATCTGGGTCCAGCGAGCCTTGCGGCGGAACTTCACGCGATCGGCAATGGCGCTGACTACGTCCGCACC
CACGCGCCTGGAGATCTGCGAAGCGCAATCACCATCTCGGAAACCCTCGCGAAATTTCGCAGTCGCGACG
CCAGAGACAGAGGGTTAGATCATGCCTAGCTTGGCTGCAGGTCGACCTGCAGGCATGCCCGCTGAAATCA
CCAGTCTCTCTCTACAAATCTATCTCTCTCTATAATAATGTGTGAGTAGTTCCCAGATAAGGGAATTAGG
GTTCTTATAGGGTTTCGCTCATGTGTTGAGCATATAAGAAACCCTTAGTATGTATTTGTATTTGTAAAAT
ACTTCTATCAATAAAATTTCTAATTCCTAAAACCAAAATCCAGGGGTACCGTATTCTAGACCAAGCATGC
ACAGCTGGCGTTCTCAGCCAGATCCCCTTGACAGGATATATTGGCGGGTAAACTAAGTCGCTGTATGTGT
TTGTTTGAGATCTCATGTGAGCAAAAGGCCAGCAAAAGGCCAGGAACCGTAAAAAGGCCGCGTTGCTGGC
GTTTTTCCATAGGCTCCGCCCCCCTGACGAGCATCACAAAAATCGACGCTCAAGTCAGAGGTGGCGAAAC
CCGACAGGACTATAAAGATACCAGGCGTTTCCCCCTGGAAGCTCCCTCGTGCGCTCTCCTGTTCCGACCC
TGCCGCTTACCGGATACCTGTCCGCCTTTCTCCCTTCGGGAAGCGTGGCGCTTTCTCATAGCTCACGCTG
TAGGTATCTCAGTTCGGTGTAGGTCGTTCGCTCCAAGCTGGGCTGTGTGCACGAACCCCCCGTTCAGCCC
GACCGCTGCGCCTTATCCGGTAACTATCGTCTTGAGTCCAACCCGGTAAGACACGACTTATCGCCACTGG
CAGCAGCCACTGGTAACAGGATTAGCAGAGCGAGGTATGTAGGCGGTGCTACAGAGTTCTTGAAGTGGTG
GCCTAACTACGGCTACACTAGAAGAACAGTATTTGGTATCTGCGCTCTGCTGAAGCCAGTTACCTTCGGA
AGAAGAGTTGGTAGCTCTTGATCCGGCAAACAAACCACCGCTGGTAGCGGTGGTTTTTTTGTTTGCAAGC
AGCAGATTACGCGCAGAAAAAAAGGATCTCAAGAAGATCCTTTGATCTTTTCTACGGGGTCTGACGCTCA
GTGGAACGAAAACTCACGTTAAGGGATTTTGGTCATGAGATTATCAAAAAGGATCTTCACCTAGATCCTT
TTAAATTAAAAATGAAGTTTTAAATCAATCTAAAGTATATATGTGTAACATTGGTCTAGTGATTATTTGC
CGACTACCTTGGTGATCTCGCCTTTCACGTAGTGAACAAATTCTTCCAACTGATCTGCGCGCGAGGCCAA
GCGATCTTCTTGTCCAAGATAAGCCTGCCTAGCTTCAAGTATGACGGGCTGATACTGGGCCGGCAGGCGC
TCCATTGCCCAGTCGGCAGCGACATCCTTCGGCGCGATTTTGCCGGTTACTGCGCTGTACCAAATGCGGG
ACAACGTAAGCACTACATTTCGCTCATCGCCAGCCCAGTCGGGCGGCGAGTTCCATAGCGTTAAGGTTTC
ATTTAGCGCCTCAAATAGATCCTGTTCAGGAACCGGATCAAAGAGTTCCTCCGCCGCTGGACCTACCAAG
GCAACGCTATGTTCTCTTGCTTTTGTCAGCAAGATAGCCAGATCAATGTCGATCGTGGCTGGCTCGAAGA
TACCTGCAAGAATGTCATTGCGCTGCCATTCTCCAAATTGCAGTTCGCGCTTAGCTGGATAACGCCACGG
AATGATGTCGTCGTGCACAACAATGGTGACTTCTACAGCGCGGAGAATCTCGCTCTCTCCAGGGGAAGCC
GAAGTTTCCAAAAGGTCGTTGATCAAAGCTCGCCGCGTTGTTTCATCAAGCCTTACGGTCACCGTAACCA
GCAAATCAATATCACTGTGTGGCTTCAGGCCGCCATCCACTGCGGAGCCGTACAAATGTACGGCCAGCAA
CGTCGGTTCGAGATGGCGCTCGATGACGCCAACTACCTCTGATAGTTGAGTCGATACTTCGGCGATCACC
GCTTCCCTCATAACACCCCTTGTATTACTGTTTATGTAAGCAGACAGTTTTATTGTTCATGATGATATAT
TTTTATCTTGTGCAATGTAACATCAGAGATTTTGAGACACAACGTGGCTTTGTTGAATAAATCGAACTTT
TGCTGAGTTGAAGGATCAGATCACGCATCTTCCCGACAACGCAGACCGTTCCGTGGCAAAGCAAAAGTTC
AAAATCACCAACTGGTCCACCTACAACAAAGCTCTCATCAACCGTGGCTCCCTCACTTTCTGGCTGGATG
ATGGGGCGATTCAGGCGATCCCCATCCAACAGCCCGCCGTCGAGCGGGCT
