>Addgene plasmid #116004 | pSW697 - pTMO5>> | addgene full sequence | sequence record 353230 | C-ter-GFP 5'-CTCCTCGCCCTTGCTCAC-3'
AGAGGGAAGAGCTAAGAAGAGAGCGAGTGTGAAGGCTTTCATTGTTCGTCCTCTCCAAATGAAATGAACT
TCCTTATATAGAGGAAGGGTCTTGCGAAGATCGATCCACTAGTCTTTCAATTGTGAGCGCTCACAATTCT
TTCTCTTCCCTTTCTTCTTTCTAGTCTTTCAATTGTGAGCGCTCACAATTCTTTCTCTTCCCTTTCTTCT
TTCTAGTCTTTCAATTGTGAGCGCTCACAATTCTTTCTCTTCCCTTTCTTCTTTCTAGATTTCTTGAGCT
CGACATATGCATAGGTTGTGACCAGGCATCATAGCCCCTACAGAACATCTTGCCTACTCATAGTCGATTG
ATGCATGTTGTCAATCAATTGGCAAGTCATAAAATGCATTAAAAAATATTTTCATACTCAACTACAAATC
CATGAGTATAACTATAATTATAAAGCAATGATTAGAATCTGACAAGGATTCTGGAAAATTACATAAAGGA
AAGTTCATAAATGTCTAAAACACAAGAGGACATACTTGTATTCAGTAACATTTGCAGCTTTTCTAGGTCT
GAAAATATATTTGTTGCCTAGTGAATAAGCATAATGGTACAACTACAAGTGTTTTACTCCTCATATTAAC
TTCGGTCATTAGAGGCCACGATTTGACACATTTTTACTCAAAACAAAATGTTTGCATATCTCTTATAATT
TCAAATTCAACACACAACA
